>Addgene plasmid #212784 | pHyg-CUbo(K63R)-yeGFP-His6 | addgene full sequence | sequence record 420580 | Addgene NGS Result
GAACGCGGCCGCCAGCTGAAGCTTCGTACGCTGCAGGTCGACGGGAGCGGAGCAGGTGCTGGTGCTGGTG
CTGGAGCAATTCTGGGAGTGCAGGTGGAAACCATCTCCCCAGGAGACGGGCGCACCTTCCCCAAGCGCGG
CCAGACCTGCGTGGTGCACTACACCGGGATGCTTGAAGATGGAAAGAAATTTGATTCCTCCCGGGACAGA
AACAAGCCCTTTAAGTTTATGCTAGGCAAGCAGGAGGTGATCCGAGGCTGGGAAGAAGGGGTTGCCCAGA
TGAGTGTGGGTCAGAGAGCCAAACTGACTATATCTCCAGATTATGCCTATGGTGCCACTGGGCACCCAGG
CATCATCCCACCACATGCCACTCTCGTCTTCGATGTGGAGCTTCTAAAACTGGAAGGGTCGACCGGTATC
CCTCCAGATCAACAAAGATTGATCTTTGCCGGTAAGCAGCTAGAAGACGGTAGAACGCTGTCTGATTACA
ACATTCAGCGAGAGTCCACCTTACATCTTGTGCTAAGGCTAAGAGGTGTTACTGGATCCGGAGCAGGTGC
TGGTGCTGGTGCTGGAGCAATTCTGTCTAAAGGTGAAGAATTATTCACTGGTGTTGTCCCAATTTTGGTT
GAATTAGATGGTGATGTTAATGGTCACAAATTTTCTGTCTCCGGTGAAGGTGAAGGTGATGCTACTTACG
GTAAATTGACCTTAAAATTTATTTGTACTACTGGTAAATTGCCAGTTCCATGGCCAACCTTAGTCACTAC
TTTCGGTTATGGTGTTCAATGTTTTGCGAGATACCCAGATCATATGAAACAACATGACTTTTTCAAGTCT
GCCATGCCAGAAGGTTATGTTCAAGAAAGAACTATTTTTTTCAAAGATGACGGTAACTACAAGACCAGAG
CTGAAGTCAAGTTTGAAGGTGATACCTTAGTTAATAGAATCGAATTAAAAGGTATTGATTTTAAAGAAGA
TGGTAACATTTTAGGTCACAAATTGGAATACAACTATAACTCTCACAATGTTTACATCATGGCTGACAAA
CAAAAGAATGGTATCAAAGTTAACTTCAAAATTAGACACAACATTGAAGATGGTTCTGTTCAATTAGCTG
ACCATTATCAACAAAATACTCCAATTGGTGATGGTCCAGTCTTGTTACCAGACAACCATTACTTATCCAC
TCAATCTGCCTTATCCAAAGATCCAAACGAAAAGAGAGACCACATGGTCTTGTTAGAATTTGTTACTGCT
GCTGGTATTACCCATGGTATGGATGAATTGTACAAAGGTTCTCACCACCACCACCACCACTAAGCGCGCC
AGATCTGTTTAGCTTGCCTCGTCCCCGCCGGGTCACCCGGCCAGCGACATGGAGGCCCAGAATACCCTCC
TTGACAGTCTTGACGTGCGCAGCTCAGGGGCATGATGTGACTGTCGCCCGTACATTTAGCCCATACATCC
CCATGTATAATCATTTGCATCCATACATTTTGATGGCCGCACGGCGCGAAGCAAAAATTACGGCTCCTCG
CTGCGGACCTGCGAGCAGGGAAACGCTCCCCTCACAGACGCGTTGAATTGTCCCCACGCCGCGCCCCTGT
AGAGAAATATAAAAGGTTAGGATTTGCCACTGAGGTTCTTCTTTCATATACTTCCTTTTAAAATCTTGCT
AGGATACAGTTCTCACATCACATCCGAACATAAACAACCATGGGTAAAAAGCCTGAACTCACCGCGACGT
CTGTCGAGAAGTTTCTGATCGAAAAGTTCGACAGCGTCTCCGACCTGATGCAGCTCTCGGAGGGCGAAGA
ATCTCGTGCTTTCAGCTTCGATGTAGGAGGGCGTGGATATGTCCTGCGGGTAAATAGCTGCGCCGATGGT
TTCTACAAAGATCGTTATGTTTATCGGCACTTTGCATCGGCCGCGCTCCCGATTCCGGAAGTGCTTGACA
TTGGGGAATTCAGCGAGAGCCTGACCTATTGCATCTCCCGCCGTGCACAGGGTGTCACGTTGCAAGACCT
GCCTGAAACCGAACTGCCCGCTGTTCTGCAGCCGGTCGCGGAGGCCATGGATGCGATCGCTGCGGCCGAT
CTTAGCCAGACGAGCGGGTTCGGCCCATTCGGACCGCAAGGAATCGGTCAATACACTACATGGCGTGATT
TCATATGCGCGATTGCTGATCCCCATGTGTATCACTGGCAAACTGTGATGGACGACACCGTCAGTGCGTC
CGTCGCGCAGGCTCTCGATGAGCTGATGCTTTGGGCCGAGGACTGCCCCGAAGTCCGGCACCTCGTGCAC
GCGGATTTCGGCTCCAACAATGTCCTGACGGACAATGGCCGCATAACAGCGGTCATTGACTGGAGCGAGG
CGATGTTCGGGGATTCCCAATACGAGGTCGCCAACATCTTCTTCTGGAGGCCGTGGTTGGCTTGTATGGA
GCAGCAGACGCGCTACTTCGAGCGGAGGCATCCGGAGCTTGCAGGATCGCCGCGGCTCCGGGCGTATATG
CTCCGCATTGGTCTTGACCAACTCTATCAGAGCTTGGTTGACGGCAATTTCGATGATGCAGCTTGGGCGC
AGGGTCGATGCGACGCAATCGTCCGATCCGGAGCCGGGACTGTCGGGCGTACACAAATCGCCCGCAGAAG
CGCGGCCGTCTGGACCGATGGCTGTGTAGAAGTACTCGCCGATAGTGGAAACCGACGCCCCAGCACTCGT
CCGAGGGCAAAGGAATAATCTCGAGTCATGTAATTAGTTATGTCACGCTTACATTCACGCCCTCCCCCCA
CATCCGCTCTAACCGAAAAGGAAGGAGTTAGACAACCTGAAGTCTAGGTCCCTATTTATTTTTTTATAGT
TATGTTAGTATTAAGAACGTTATTTATATTTCAAATTTTTCTTTTTTTTCTGTACAGACGCGTGTACGCA
TGTAACATTATACTGAAAACCTTGCTTGAGAAGGTTTTGGGACGCTCGAAGGCTTTAACGAGCTCGAATT
CATCGATGATATCAGATCCACTAGTGGCCTATGCGGCCGCGGATCTGCCGGTCTCCCTATAGTGAGTCGT
ATTAATTTCGATAAGCCAGGTTAACCTGCATTAATGAATCGGCCAACGCGCGGGGAGAGGCGGTTTGCGT
ATTGGGCGCTCTTCCGCTTCCTCGCTCACTGACTCGCTGCGCTCGGTCGTTCGGCTGCGGCGAGCGGTAT
CAGCTCACTCAAAGGCGGTAATACGGTTATCCACAGAATCAGGGGATAACGCAGGAAAGAACATGTGAGC
AAAAGGCCAGCAAAAGGCCAGGAACCGTAAAAAGGCCGCGTTGCTGGCGTTTTTCCATAGGCTCCGCCCC
CCTGACGAGCATCACAAAAATCGACGCTCAAGTCAGAGGTGGCGAAACCCGACAGGACTATAAAGATACC
AGGCGTTTCCCCCTGGAAGCTCCCTCGTGCGCTCTCCTGTTCCGACCCTGCCGCTTACCGGATACCTGTC
CGCCTTTCTCCCTTCGGGAAGCGTGGCGCTTTCTCATAGCTCACGCTGTAGGTATCTCAGTTCGGTGTAG
GTCGTTCGCTCCAAGCTGGGCTGTGTGCACGAACCCCCCGTTCAGCCCGACCGCTGCGCCTTATCCGGTA
ACTATCGTCTTGAGTCCAACCCGGTAAGACACGACTTATCGCCACTGGCAGCAGCCACTGGTAACAGGAT
TAGCAGAGCGAGGTATGTAGGCGGTGCTACAGAGTTCTTGAAGTGGTGGCCTAACTACGGCTACACTAGA
AGAACAGTATTTGGTATCTGCGCTCTGCTGAAGCCAGTTACCTTCGGAAAAAGAGTTGGTAGCTCTTGAT
CCGGCAAACAAACCACCGCTGGTAGCGGTGGTTTTTTTGTTTGCAAGCAGCAGATTACGCGCAGAAAAAA
AGGATCTCAAGAAGATCCTTTGATCTTTTCTACGGGGTCTGACGCTCAGTGGAACGAAAACTCACGTTAA
GGGATTTTGGTCATGAGATTATCAAAAAGGATCTTCACCTAGATCCTTTTAAATTAAAAATGAAGTTTTA
AATCAATCTAAAGTATATATGAGTAAACTTGGTCTGACAGTTACCAATGCTTAATCAGTGAGGCACCTAT
CTCAGCGATCTGTCTATTTCGTTCATCCATAGTTGCCTGACTCCCCGTCGTGTAGATAACTACGATACGG
GAGGGCTTACCATCTGGCCCCAGTGCTGCAATGATACCGCGAGACCCACGCTCACCGGCTCCAGATTTAT
CAGCAATAAACCAGCCAGCCGGAAGGGCCGAGCGCAGAAGTGGTCCTGCAACTTTATCCGCCTCCATCCA
GTCTATTAATTGTTGCCGGGAAGCTAGAGTAAGTAGTTCGCCAGTTAATAGTTTGCGCAACGTTGTTGCC
ATTGCTACAGGCATCGTGGTGTCACGCTCGTCGTTTGGTATGGCTTCATTCAGCTCCGGTTCCCAACGAT
CAAGGCGAGTTACATGATCCCCCATGTTGTGCAAAAAAGCGGTTAGCTCCTTCGGTCCTCCGATCGTTGT
CAGAAGTAAGTTGGCCGCAGTGTTATCACTCATGGTTATGGCAGCACTGCATAATTCTCTTACTGTCATG
CCATCCGTAAGATGCTTTTCTGTGACTGGTGAGTACTCAACCAAGTCATTCTGAGAATAGTGTATGCGGC
GACCGAGTTGCTCTTGCCCGGCGTCAATACGGGATAATACCGCGCCACATAGCAGAACTTTAAAAGTGCT
CATCATTGGAAAACGTTCTTCGGGGCGAAAACTCTCAAGGATCTTACCGCTGTTGAGATCCAGTTCGATG
TAACCCACTCGTGCACCCAACTGATCTTCAGCATCTTTTACTTTCACCAGCGTTTCTGGGTGAGCAAAAA
CAGGAAGGCAAAATGCCGCAAAAAAGGGAATAAGGGCGACACGGAAATGTTGAATACTCATACTCTTCCT
TTTTCAATATTATTGAAGCATTTATCAGGGTTATTGTCTCATGAGCGGATACATATTTGAATGTATTTAG
AAAAATAAACAAATAGGGGTTCCGCGCACATTTCCCCGAAAAGTGCCACCTGACGTCTAAGAAACCATTA
TTATCATGACATTAACCTATAAAAATAGGCGTATCACGAGGCCCTTTCGTCTCGCGCGTTTCGGTGATGA
CGGTGAAAACCTCTGACACATGCAGCTCCCGGAGACGGTCACAGCTTGTCTGTAAGCGGATGCCGGGAGC
AGACAAGCCCGTCAGGGCGCGTCAGCGGGTGTTGGCGGGTGTCGGGGCTGGCTTAACTATGCGGCATCAG
AGCAGATTGTACTGAGAGTGCACCATATGGACATATTGTCGTTAGAACGCGGCTACAATTAATACATAAC
CTTATGTATCATACACATACGATTTAGGTGACACTATA
Features (pLannotate 1.2.2; 14 found; start..end, strand, type, name):
     83..405     +  CDS            FKBP (fragment): human FK506-binding protein FKBP12
    415..538     +  CDS            ubiquitin (fragment): Saccharomyces cerevisiae ubiquitin
    580..1296    +  CDS            yEGFP: yEGFP is a fluorescent protein published in 1997.
   1303..1320    +  CDS            9xHis (fragment): 9xHis affinity tag
   1376..2750    +  gene           hphMX6 (fragment): yeast selectable marker conferring hygromycin resistance
   2802..2991    +  terminator     CYC1 terminator: S. cerevisiae CYC1; transcription terminator for CYC1
   3066..3084    -  promoter       T7 promoter: promoter for bacteriophage T7 RNA polymerase
   3106..3159    -  CDS            lacI (fragment): lac repressor; lacI; The lac repressor binds to the lac operator to inhibit transcription in E. coli. This inhibition can be relieved by adding lactose or isopropyl-β-D-thiogalactopyranoside (IPTG).
   3342..3930    -  rep_origin     ori: high-copy-number ColE1/pMB1/pBR322/pUC origin of replication
   4101..4961    -  CDS            AmpR: β-lactamase; bla; confers resistance to ampicillin, carbenicillin, and related antibiotics
   4962..5066    -  promoter       AmpR promoter: bla
   5161..5196    +  CDS            rop (fragment): Rop protein, which maintains plasmids at low copy number; rop
   5298..5349    +  misc_feature   bom (fragment): basis of mobility region from pBR322
   5412..2       +  promoter       SP6 promoter (across the origin): promoter for bacteriophage SP6 RNA polymerase
