[The description below was written by a language model from this plasmid's Addgene catalogue record and pLannotate feature annotations shown in this document.]
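Description:
pHyg-CUbo(K63R)-yeGFP-His6 is a pYM-family template plasmid for PCR-based C-terminal tagging of genes in budding yeast. It is listed as an empty backbone with no gene insert. It is not meant to be maintained in yeast and has no annotated yeast replication origin. Instead, the tagging module and its linked marker are amplified with primers carrying homology to a chosen chromosomal locus, and the product is integrated by homologous recombination so that the tag is fused in frame to the end of the endogenous open reading frame. In E. coli the 5.4 kb plasmid is propagated at high copy from a ColE1/pUC-type origin with ampicillin selection (AmpR with its bla promoter). Short lacI, rop and bom fragments, along with flanking SP6 and T7 promoters, are backbone remnants.

The annotated tag cassette runs in one orientation: an FKBP12 segment, a partial S. cerevisiae ubiquitin segment, yeast-enhanced GFP and a His tag (annotated as a 9xHis fragment, consistent with the His6 in the name). The FKBP and partial ubiquitin portions presumably make up the "CUbo" module, and the K63R designation indicates a lysine 63 to arginine substitution in the ubiquitin part, which would be expected to prevent K63-linked chain extension. The record does not spell out this design. Downstream lie an hphMX6-type hygromycin resistance cassette, used to select yeast integrants, and a CYC1 terminator. No promoter for the tag is annotated, as expected for a cassette expressed from the tagged gene's own promoter. The plasmid belongs to the Ubiquiton toolset for inducible, linkage-specific polyubiquitylation, with yeGFP allowing visualisation and His6 allowing affinity purification of the tagged protein.
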