Addgene plasmid #212784: pHyg-CUbo(K63R)-yeGFP-His6
Purpose: (Empty Backbone) C-terminal PCR-based tagging with CUbo(K63R)-yeGFP-His6 in budding yeast with HygR selection
Depositing lab: Helle Ulrich. Depositing organization: Institut fuer Molekulare Biologie (IMB Mainz). Publication: Ubiquiton-An inducible, linkage-specific polyubiquitylation tool. Renz C, Asimaki E, Meister C, Albanese V, Petriukov K, Krapoth NC, Wegmann S, Wollscheid HP, Wong RP, Fulzele A, Chen JX, Leon S, Ulrich HD. Mol Cell. 2024 Jan 18;84(2):386-400.e11. doi: 10.1016/j.molcel.2023.11.016. Epub 2023 Dec 15. PubMed 38103558.
Backbone
  Vector backbone: pYM
  Vector type: PCR-based tagging
  Selectable markers: Hygromycin
Growth in bacteria
  Bacterial resistance: Ampicillin, 100 μg/mL
  Growth temperature: 37°C
  Growth strain: Top10
  Copy number: High Copy
Gene/Insert
  Gene/Insert name: None
Terms and licenses: Academic/Nonprofit Terms; Industry Terms: Not Available to Industry
Depositor comments: pHU5271
How to cite: pHyg-CUbo(K63R)-yeGFP-His6 was a gift from Helle Ulrich (Addgene plasmid # 212784 ; http://n2t.net/addgene:212784 ; RRID:Addgene_212784)
